>Addgene plasmid #149467 | pKPcR5 | addgene full sequence | sequence record 311958 | Addgene NGS Result
GGTGGCACTTTTCGGGGATCGTGGAAACGATAGGCCTATGCCATGCGGGTCAAGGCGACTTCCGGCAAGC
TATACGCGCCCTAGAATTGTCAATTTTAATCCTCTGTTTATCGGCAGTTCGTAGAGCGCGCCGTGCGTCC
CGAGCGATACTGAGCGAAGCAAGTGCGTCGAGCAGTGCCCGCTTGTTCCTGAAATGCCAGTAAAGCGCTG
GCTGCTGAACCCCCAGCCGGAACTGACCCCACAAGGCCCTAGCGTTTGCAATGCACCAGGTCATCATTGA
CCCAGGCGTGTTCCACCAGGCCGCTGCCTCGCAACTCTTCGCAGGCTTCGCCGACCTGCTCGCGCCACTT
CTTCACGCGGGTGGAATCCGATCCGCACATGAGGCGGAAGGTTTCCAGCTTGAGCGGGTACGGCTCCCGG
TGCGAGCTGAAATAGTCGAACATCCGTCGGGCCGTCGGCGACAGCTTGCGGTACTTCTCCCATATGAATT
TCGTGTAGTGGTCGCCAGCAAACAGCACGACGATTTCCTCGTCGATCAGGACCTGGCAACGGGACGTTTT
CTTGCCACGGTCCAGGACGCGGAAGCGGTGCAGCAGCGACACCGATTCCAGGTGCCCAACGCGGTCGGAC
GTGAAGCCCATCGCCGTCGCCTGTAGGCGCGACAGGCATTCCTCGGCCTTCGTGTAATACCGGCCATTGA
TCGACCAGCCCAGGTCCTGGCAAAGCTCGTAGAACGTGAAGGTGATCGGCTCGCCGATAGGGGTGCGCTT
CGCGTACTCCAACACCTGCTGCCACACCAGTTCGTCATCGTCGGCCCGCAGCTCGACGCCGGTGTAGGTG
ATCTTCACGTCCTTGTTGACGTGGAAAATGACCTTGTTTTGCAGCGCCTCGCGCGGGATTTTCTTGTTGC
GCGTGGTGAACAGGGCAGAGCGGGCCGTGTCGTTTGGCATCGCTCGCATCGTGTCCGGCCACGGCGCAAT
ATCGAACAAGGAAAGCTGCATTTCCTTGATCTGCTGCTTCGTGTGTTTCAGCAACGCGGCCTGCTTGGCC
TCGCTGACCTGTTTTGCCAGGTCCTCGCCGGCGGTTTTTCGCTTCTTGGTCGTCATAGTTCCTCGCGTGT
CGATGGTCATCGACTTCGCCAAACCTGCCGCCTCCTGTTCGAGACGACGCGAACGCTCCACGGCGGCCGA
TGGCGCGGGCAGGGCAGGGGGAGCCAGTTGCACGCTGTCGCGCTCGATCTTGGCCGTAGCTTGCTGGACC
ATCGAGCCGACGGACTGGAAGGTTTCGCGGGGCGCACGCATGACGGTGCGGCTTGCGATGGTTTCGGCAT
CCTCGGCGGAAAACCCCGCGTCGATCAGTTCTTGCCTGTATGCCTTCCGGTCAAACGTCCGATTCATTCA
CCCTCCTTGCGGGATTGCCCCGACTCACGCCGGGGCAATGTGCCCTTATTCCTGATTTGACCCGCCTGGT
GCCTTGGTGTCCAGATAATCCACCTTATCGGCAATGAAGTCGGTCCCGTAGACCGTCTGGCCGTCCTTCT
CGTACTTGGTATTCCGAATCTTGCCCTGCACGAATACCAGCTCCGCGAAGTCGCTCTTCTTGATGGAGCG
CATGGGGACGTGCTTGGCAATCACGCGCACCCCCCGGCCGTTTTAGCGGCTAAAAAAGTCATGGCTCTGC
CCTCGGGCGGACCACGCCCATCATGACCTTGCCAAGCTCGTCCTGCTTCTCTTCGATCTTCGCCAGCAGG
GCGAGGATCGTGGCATCACCGAACCGCGCCGTGCGCGGGTCGTCGGTGAGCCAGAGTTTCAGCAGGCCGC
CCAGGCGGCCCAGGTCGCCATTGATGCGGGCCAGCTCGCGGACGTGCTCATAGTCCACGACGCCCGTGAT
TTTGTAGCCCTGGCCGACGGCCAGCAGGTAGGCCTACAGGCTCATGCCGGCCGCCGCCGCCTTTTCCTCA
ATCGCTCTTCGTTCGTCTGGAAGGCAGTACACCTTGATAGGTGGGCTGCCCTTCCTGGTTGGCTTGGTTT
CATCAGCCATCCGCTTGCCCTCATCTGTTACGCCGGCGGTAGCCGGCCAGCCTCGCAGAGCAGGATTCCC
GTTGAGCACCGCCAGGTGCGAATAAGGGACAGTGAAGAAGGAACACCCGCTCGCGGGTGGGCCTACTTCA
CCTATCCTGCCCGGCTGACGCCGTTGGATACACCAAGGAAAGTCTACACGAACCCTTTGGCAAAATCCTG
TATATCGTGCGAAAAAGGATGGATATACCGAAAAAATCGCTATAATGACCCCGAAGCAGGGTTATGCAGC
GGAAAAGATCCGTCGACCCTTTCCGACGCTCACCGGGCTGGTTGCCCTCGCCGCTGGGCTGGCGGCCGTC
TATGGCCCTGCAAACGCGCCAGAAACGCCGTCGAAGCCGTGTGCGAGACACCGCGGCCGCCGGCGTTGTG
GATACCTCGCGGAAAACTTGGCCCTCACTGACAGATGAGGGGCGGACGTTGACACTTGAGGGGCCGACTC
ACCCGGCGCGGCGTTGACAGATGAGGGGCAGGCTCGATTTCGGCCGGCGACGTGGAGCTGGCCAGCCTCG
CAAATCGGCGAAAACGCCTGATTTTACGCGAGTTTCCCACAGATGATGTGGACAAGCCTGGGGATAAGTG
CCCTGCGGTATTGACACTTGAGGGGCGCGACTACTGACAGATGAGGGGCGCGATCCTTGACACTTGAGGG
GCAGAGTGCTGACAGATGAGGGGCGCACATATTGACATTTGAGGGGCTGTCCACAGGCAGAAAATCCAGC
ATTTGCAAGGGTTTCCGCCAGTTTTTCGGCCACCGCTAACCTGTCTTTTAACCTGCTTTTAAACCAATAT
TTATAAACCTTGTTTTTAACCAGGGCTGCGCCCTGTGCGCGTGACCGCGCACGCCGAAGGGGGGTGCCCC
CCCTTCTCGAACCCTCCCGGCCCGCTAACGCGGGCCTCCCATCCCCCCAGGGGCTGCGCCCCTCGGCCGC
GAACGGCCTCACCCCAAAAATGGCAGCCAAGCTGACCACTTCTGCGCTCGGCCCTTCCGGCTGGCTGGTT
TATTGCTGATAAATCTGGAGCCGGTGAGCGTGGGTCTCGCGGTATCATTGCAGCACTGGGGCCAGATGGT
AAGCCCTCCCGTATCGTAGTTATCTACACGACGGGGAGTCAGGCAACTATGGATGAACGAAATAGACAGA
TCGCTGAGATAGGTGCCTCACTGATTAAGCATTGGTAACTGTCAGACCAAGTTTACTCATATATACTTTA
GATTGATTTAAAACTTCATTTTTAATTTAAAAGGATCTAGGTGAAGATCCTTTTTGATAATCTCATGACC
AAAATCCCTTAACGTGAGTTTTCGTTCCACTGAGCGTCAGACCCCGTAGAAAAGATCAAAGGATCTTCTT
GAGATCCTTTTTTTCTGCGCGTAATCTGCTGCTTGCAAACAAAAAAACCACCGCTACCAGCGGTGGTTTG
TTTGCCGGATCAAGAGCTACCAACTCTTTTTCCGAAGGTAACTGGCTTCAGCAGAGCGCAGATACCAAAT
ACTGTTCTTCTAGTGTAGCCGTAGTTAGGCCACCACTTCAAGAACTCTGTAGCACCGCCTACATACCTCG
CTCTGCTAATCCTGTTACCAGTGGCTGCTGCCAGTGGCGATAAGTCGTGTCTTACCGGGTTGGACTCAAG
ACGATAGTTACCGGATAAGGCGCAGCGGTCGGGCTGAACGGGGGGTTCGTGCACACAGCCCAGCTTGGAG
CGAACGACCTACACCGAACTGAGATACCTACAGCGTGAGCTATGAGAAAGCGCCACGCTTCCCGAAGGGA
GAAAGGCGGACAGGTATCCGGTAAGCGGCAGGGTCGGAACAGGAGAGCGCACGAGGGAGCTTCCAGGGGG
AAACGCCTGGTATCTTTATAGTCCTGTCGGGTTTCGCCACCTCTGACTTGAGCGTCGATTTTTGTGATGC
TCGTCAGGGGGGCGGAGCCTATGGAAAAACGCCAGCAACGCGGCCTTTTTACGGTTCCTGGCCTTTTGCT
GGCCTTTTCGTTTAAGGGCACCAATAACTGCCTTAAAAAAATTACGCCCCGCCCTGCCACTCATCGCAGT
ACGGCCTATTGGTTAAAAAATGAGCTGATTTAACAAAAATTTAACGCGAATTTTAACAAAATATTAACGC
TTACAATTTCCATTCGCCATTCAGGCTGCGCAACTGTTGGGAAGGGCGATCGGTGCGGGCCTCTTCGCTA
TTACGCCAGCTGGCGAAAGGGGGATGTGCTGCAAGGCGATTAAGTTGGGTAACGCCAGGGTTTTCCCAGT
CACGACGTTGTAAAACGACGGCCAGTGATCATTACAGGATATTGCGCAATTCACGCGCAGTTTCTTGCAG
TAACGGCAGAATATGCTGAATCAGGTATTCTTTCGTGGTCCGCATTGTCGGGCTGACAATGTTCAGTGCC
GCTACGACGCGAGACTGTTGTCCGTAAATCGGAACCGCAAGGGCGTGTACTCCCAGTTCGTGTTCTTCCG
AACTATAGCACCAACCCTGTTCCTTGATTTCACTCAAAAGGCGCAGAAAGTCGATGTGGTTGGTATACGT
GTATTTCGTGAGCCGTTGCAGAGGGTACTGATTGAGCCACTCTTGCTGGGCATGGTCATCCAAATACGCT
AACAGGATTTTGCCCGCTGACGTTGTATGCGCTGGTAAGCGATTCCCGAGATGTAAACCATACGGGTTAA
CGCGGTCGGTTTGCTGATGAGCGGCAGAACGCGCAATGGTAATGGCTTCATAGCCATCCAACACCATCAC
GCTGTAAATCAGGCTGGTCTGGGTCGTAAGCAAGTTCAACAGTGGTTGGGAAATTTTCGGCAATTGAGCA
CCACCCAAATATGAACCACTGAATTTCAGGATTTTGGGAGTTAAGTAGAAGTAGTGGCCGTCACTTTCCA
GATAGCCCAGATACTCCAGAGTAAGCAGGTGGCGACGAGCTGCTGCACGTGTCATACCGGTTTTCTCTGC
GGCCATGGTGATATTGAGGCGATGACGATCTGTACCAAACGAATCCAGAATCGCCATCCCTTTGCTAATG
CCGGCTACAAAATCTTCGTGGCGGATGATCTTCTTGTTGGTGGAATTGTGCAGAATATTCTCCTCTTTCA
CTTTCTTGTCATCCATGTTCGACCACATCGGTTAATTCCTCCTTTATTGTTCGTCTATTGTAAGCGGGGC
GCTATCATGCCATACCGCGAAAGGTTTTGCGCCATTCGATGGCGCGCCGCCCAATTATTGAAGGCCTCCC
TAACGGGGGGCCTTTTTTTGTTTCTGGTCTCCCGCTTAACGATCGTTGGCTGTTTTGTTCGATTATCGAA
CAAATTATTGAAATATCGAACAAAACCTCTAAACTACTGTGGCACTGAATCAAAAAATTATAAACCATGA
TCAGAAGCTGTCACCGGATGTGCTTTCCGGTCTGATGAGTCCGTGAGGACGAAACAGCCTCTACAAATAA
TTTTGTTTAAGAACTGGGAAGAGCGCAGATTAAAGAGGAGAAATACTAGATGGCTTCCTCCGAAGACGTT
ATCAAAGAGTTCATGCGTTTCAAAGTTCGTATGGAAGGTTCCGTTAACGGTCACGAGTTCGAAATCGAAG
GTGAAGGTGAAGGTCGTCCGTACGAAGGTACCCAGACCGCTAAACTGAAAGTTACCAAAGGTGGTCCGCT
GCCGTTCGCTTGGGACATCCTGTCCCCGCAGTTCCAGTACGGTTCCAAAGCTTACGTTAAACACCCGGCT
GACATCCCGGACTACCTGAAACTGTCCTTCCCGGAAGGTTTCAAATGGGAACGTGTTATGAACTTCGAAG
ACGGTGGTGTTGTTACCGTTACCCAGGACTCCTCCCTGCAAGACGGTGAGTTCATCTACAAAGTTAAACT
GCGTGGTACCAACTTCCCGTCCGACGGTCCGGTTATGCAGAAAAAAACCATGGGTTGGGAAGCTTCCACC
GAACGTATGTACCCGGAAGACGGTGCTCTGAAAGGTGAAATCAAAATGCGTCTGAAACTGAAAGACGGTG
GTCACTACGACGCTGAAGTTAAAACCACCTACATGGCTAAAAAACCGGTTCAGCTGCCGGGTGCTTACAA
AACCGACATCAAACTGGACATCACCTCCCACAACGAAGACTACACCATCGTTGAACAGTACGAACGTGCT
GAAGGTCGTCACTCCACCGGTGCTTAATAACGCTGATAGTGCTAGTGTAGATCGCGCTTTCCAGTCGGGA
AACCTGTCGTGCCAGCTGCATTAATGAATCGGCCAACGCGCGGGGAGAGGCGGTTTGCGTATTGGGCGCA
TGCATAAAAACTGTTGTAATTCATTAAGCATTCTGCCGACATGGAAGCCATCACAAACGGCATGATGAAC
CTGAATCGCCAGCGGCATCAGCACCTTGTCGCCTTGCGTATAATATTTGCCCATGGACGCACACCGTGGA
AACGGATGAAGGCACGAACCCAGTTGACATAAGCCTGTTCGGTTCGTAAACTGTAATGCAAGTAGCGTAT
GCGCTCACGCAACTGGTCCAGAACCTTGACCGAACGCAGCGGTGGTAACGGCGCAGTGGCGGTTTTCATG
GCTTGTTATGACTGTTTTTTTGTACAGTCTATGCCTCGGGCATCCAAGCAGCAAGCGCGTTACGCCGTGG
GTCGATGTTTGATGTTATGGAGCAGCAACGATGTTACGCAGCAGCAACGATGTTACGCAGCAGGGCAGTC
GCCCTAAAACAAAGTTAGGTGGCTCAAGTATGGGCATCATTCGCACATGTAGGCTCGGCCCTGACCAAGT
CAAATCCATGCGGGCTGCTCTTGATCTTTTCGGTCGTGAGTTCGGAGACGTAGCCACCTACTCCCAACAT
CAGCCGGACTCCGATTACCTCGGGAACTTGCTCCGTAGTAAGACATTCATCGCGCTTGCTGCCTTCGACC
AAGAAGCGGTTGTTGGCGCTCTCGCGGCTTACGTTCTGCCCAAGTTTGAGCAGCCGCGTAGTGAGATCTA
TATCTATGATCTCGCAGTCTCCGGAGAGCACCGGAGGCAGGGCATTGCCACCGCGCTCATCAATCTCCTC
AAGCATGAGGCCAACGCGCTTGGTGCTTATGTGATCTACGTGCAAGCAGATTACGGTGACGATCCCGCAG
TGGCTCTCTATACAAAGTTGGGCATACGGGAAGAAGTGATGCACTTTGATATCGACCCAAGTACCGCCAC
CTAACAATTCGTTCAAGCCGAGATCGGCTTCCCGGCCGCGGAGTTGTTCGGTAAATTGTCACAACGCCGC
A
Features (pLannotate 1.2.2; 19 found; start..end, strand, type, name):
     77..229     -  CDS            tetR (fragment): TETR1_ECOLX - Experimental evidence at protein level: Swiss-Prot protein existence level 1. TetR is the repressor of the tetracycline resistance element; its N-terminal region forms a helix-turn-helix structure and binds DNA. Binding of tetracycline to TetR reduces the repressor affinity for the tetracycline resistance gene (tetA) promoter operator sites. From Escherichia coli.
    249..1397    -  CDS            trfA: trans-acting replication protein that binds to and activates oriV
   1527..1631    -  CDS            traI (fragment): TRAI6_ECOLX - Experimental evidence at protein level: Swiss-Prot protein existence level 1. The initiation process of transfer DNA synthesis requires the interaction of at least three plasmid-specific components (TraH, I, and J) at the transfer origin resulting in the assembly of a specialised nucleoprotein complex - the relaxosome. Site- and strand-specific cleavage at the transfer origin is dependent on TraI and TraJ. From Escherichia coli.
   1669..2040    -  CDS            traJ: oriT-recognizing protein; traJ
   2073..2182    -  oriT           oriT: incP origin of transfer
   2328..3036    +  rep_origin     oriV: incP origin of replication
   3044..3257    +  CDS            bla(M) (fragment): β-lactamase lacking the signal sequence; bla(M); allows cytosolic expression of β-lactamase
   3429..4017    +  rep_origin     ori: high-copy-number ColE1/pMB1/pBR322/pUC origin of replication
   4101..4132    -  CDS            CmR (fragment): chloramphenicol acetyltransferase confers resistance to chloramphenicol
   4132..4209    +  rep_origin     M13 ori (fragment): M13 bacteriophage origin of replication; arrow indicates direction of (+) strand synthesis
   4213..4368    -  CDS            lacZα (fragment): LacZα fragment of β-galactosidase; lacZ fragment
   4375..5208    -  CDS            pcaU: PCAU_ACIAD - Experimental evidence at transcript level: Swiss-Prot protein existence level 2. Activates transcription of the pca operon. From Acinetobacter baylyi (strain ATCC 33305 / BD413 / ADP1).
   5247..5292    -  promoter       lacI promoter (fragment): lacI
   5468..5517    +  misc_RNA       sTRSV HHRz: hammerhead ribozyme from the tobacco ringspot virus satellite RNA (Khvorova et al., 2003)
   5580..6254    +  CDS            mRFP1: mRFP1 is a basic (constitutively fluorescent) red fluorescent protein published in 2002, derived from Discosoma sp.. It is reported to be a somewhat slowly-maturing monomer with low acid sensitivity.
   6285..6369    -  CDS            lacI (fragment): lac repressor; lacI; The lac repressor binds to the lac operator to inhibit transcription in E. coli. This inhibition can be relieved by adding lactose or isopropyl-β-D-thiogalactopyranoside (IPTG).
   6380..6496    -  CDS            CmR (fragment): chloramphenicol acetyltransferase; cat; confers resistance to chloramphenicol
   6534..6562    +  promoter       Pc promoter: intI1 (promoter lies within the coding sequence); class 1 integron promoter
   6751..7284    +  CDS            GmR: gentamycin acetyltransferase; aacC1; confers resistance to gentamycin
