[The description below was written by a language model from this plasmid's Addgene catalogue record and pLannotate feature annotations shown in this document.]
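Description:
pKPcR5 is a 7,351 nt broad-host-range bacterial expression vector from a plasmid toolbox built for controlled gene expression across the Proteobacteria. It carries two replication systems. The first is the RK2 (IncP) origin oriV with its trans-acting initiator gene trfA, which supports maintenance in a wide range of Gram-negative hosts. The second is a high-copy pUC/ColE1-type origin for propagation in E. coli cloning strains. An IncP oriT with the adjacent traJ gene (plus a remnant of traI) should allow conjugative mobilisation when transfer functions are supplied in trans. Selection is by gentamicin, through the aacC1 acetyltransferase gene (GmR), which lies downstream of a class 1 integron Pc promoter. The backbone itself is listed as unspecified.

The payload is a synthetic inducible expression module, PcaU(AM)-mRFP. The annotated pcaU coding sequence matches the Acinetobacter baylyi ADP1 regulator of the pca operon, here in the engineered "AM" variant. It sits on the reverse strand downstream of a lacI promoter fragment that presumably provides constitutive expression. Facing the opposite direction is the regulated P3B5B promoter named in the catalogue entry, although it is not itself annotated in the feature table. It is followed by an sTRSV hammerhead ribozyme, a self-cleaving insulator that standardises the 5' end of the transcript, and then by the mRFP1 red fluorescent reporter. The record does not state the inducer. The regulator module was derived in part from a previously deposited sensor strain. Several short annotated fragments (tetR, bla, CmR, lacZα, lacI, M13 ori) appear to be non-functional remnants of assembly. The plasmid serves to characterise this regulator–promoter pair by fluorescence in diverse hosts and, presumably, as a chassis for expressing other genes in place of mRFP.
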