Addgene plasmid #149467: pKPcR5
Purpose: Broad-Host range expression vector, RK2 and pUC origin, PcaU(AM) repressor, P3B5B promoter, mRFP, Gentamicin Resistance Marker.
Depositing lab: Christopher Reisch. Depositing organization: University of Florida. Publication: A plasmid toolbox for controlled gene expression across the Proteobacteria. Schuster LA, Reisch CR. Nucleic Acids Res. 2021 Jun 14. pii: 6298615. doi: 10.1093/nar/gkab496. PubMed 34125913.
Backbone
  Vector backbone: Unspecified
  Vector type: Bacterial Expression, Synthetic Biology
Growth in bacteria
  Bacterial resistance: Gentamicin, 10 μg/mL
  Growth temperature: 37°C
  Growth strain: DH5alpha
  Copy number: High Copy
Gene/Insert
  Gene/Insert name: PcaU(AM)-mRFP
  Species: Synthetic
  Promoter: P3B5B
  Cloning method: Ligation Independent Cloning
Resource information
  A portion of this plasmid was derived from a plasmid made by: sAJM.1506 was received from Addgene from a deposit by Christopher Voight (Addgene plasmid # 108254)
Terms and licenses: Academic/Nonprofit Terms; Industry Terms: Not Available to Industry
How to cite: pKPcR5 was a gift from Christopher Reisch (Addgene plasmid # 149467 ; http://n2t.net/addgene:149467 ; RRID:Addgene_149467)
